>Addgene plasmid #42041 | pmyc-GFP-TNRC6A-del.GW-III-NES-mut | depositor full sequence | sequence record 56801 | pmyc-GFP-TNRC6A-del.GW-III-NES-mut sequence 10876 bps
GACGGATCGGGAGATCTCCCGATCCCCTATGGTGCACTCTCAGTACAATCTGCTCTGATGCCGCATAGTT
AAGCCAGTATCTGCTCCCTGCTTGTGTGTTGGAGGTCGCTGAGTAGTGCGCGAGCAAAATTTAAGCTACA
ACAAGGCAAGGCTTGACCGACAATTGCATGAAGAATCTGCTTAGGGTTAGGCGTTTTGCGCTGCTTCGCG
ATGTACGGGCCAGATATACGCGTTGACATTGATTATTGACTAGTTATTAATAGTAATCAATTACGGGGTC
ATTAGTTCATAGCCCATATATGGAGTTCCGCGTTACATAACTTACGGTAAATGGCCCGCCTGGCTGACCG
CCCAACGACCCCCGCCCATTGACGTCAATAATGACGTATGTTCCCATAGTAACGCCAATAGGGACTTTCC
ATTGACGTCAATGGGTGGAGTATTTACGGTAAACTGCCCACTTGGCAGTACATCAAGTGTATCATATGCC
AAGTACGCCCCCTATTGACGTCAATGACGGTAAATGGCCCGCCTGGCATTATGCCCAGTACATGACCTTA
TGGGACTTTCCTACTTGGCAGTACATCTACGTATTAGTCATCGCTATTACCATGGTGATGCGGTTTTGGC
AGTACATCAATGGGCGTGGATAGCGGTTTGACTCACGGGGATTTCCAAGTCTCCACCCCATTGACGTCAA
TGGGAGTTTGTTTTGGCACCAAAATCAACGGGACTTTCCAAAATGTCGTAACAACTCCGCCCCATTGACG
CAAATGGGCGGTAGGCGTGTACGGTGGGAGGTCTATATAAGCAGAGCTCTCTGGCTAACTAGAGAACCCA
CTGCTTACTGGCTTATCGAAATTAATACGACTCACTATAGGGAGACCCAAGCTGGCTAGCCCACCAATGG
AACAAAAACTCATCTCAGAAGAGGATCTGTCCGGCGGCATGGTGAGCAAGGGCGAGGAGCTGTTCACCGG
GGTGGTGCCCATCCTGGTCGAGCTGGACGGCGACGTAAACGGCCACAAGTTCAGCGTGTCCGGCGAGGGC
GAGGGCGATGCCACCTACGGCAAGCTGACCCTGAAGTTCATCTGCACCACCGGCAAGCTGCCCGTGCCCT
GGCCCACCCTCGTGACCACCCTGACCTACGGCGTGCAGTGCTTCAGCCGCTACCCCGACCACATGAAGCA
GCACGACTTCTTCAAGTCCGCCATGCCCGAAGGCTACGTCCAGGAGCGCACCATCTTCTTCAAGGACGAC
GGCAACTACAAGACCCGCGCCGAGGTGAAGTTCGAGGGCGACACCCTGGTGAACCGCATCGAGCTGAAGG
GCATCGACTTCAAGGAGGACGGCAACATCCTGGGGCACAAGCTGGAGTACAACTACAACAGCCACAACGT
CTATATCATGGCCGACAAGCAGAAGAACGGCATCAAGGTGAACTTCAAGATCCGCCACAACATCGAGGAC
GGCAGCGTGCAGCTCGCCGACCACTACCAGCAGAACACCCCCATCGGCGACGGCCCCGTGCTGCTGCCCG
ACAACCACTACCTGAGCACCCAGTCCGCCCTGAGCAAAGACCCCAACGAGAAGCGCGATCACATGGTCCT
GCTGGAGTTCGTGACCGCCGCCGGGATCACTCTCGGCATGGACGAGCTGTACAAGAAGCTTATGGATGCT
GATTCTGCCTCCAGTTCTGAATCAGAGAGAAACATCACTATCATGGCTTCAGGGAACACAGGTGGTGAAA
AAGATGGCCTTCGGAATAGCACTGGACTTGGTTCCCAAAACAAGTTTGTAGTTGGTAGCAGCAGCAATAA
TGTGGGCCATGGAAGTAGTACTGGGCCATGGGGTTTTTCCCATGGAGCCATAATAAGCACATGTCAGGTC
TCTGTGGATGCTCCTGAAAGCAAATCTGAAAGTAGCAACAATAGAATGAATGCTTGGGGCACTGTAAGTT
CTTCATCAAATGGAGGGTTAAATCCAAGCACTTTGAATTCAGCTAGCAACCATGGTGCCTGGCCAGTATT
AGAGAACAATGGACTTGCCCTAAAAGGGCCTGTAGGGAGTGGTAGTTCTGGCATTAATATTCAGTGCAGT
ACTATAGGCCAGATGCCTAACAATCAGAGTATTAACTCTAAAGTGAGTGGTGGTTCTACCCATGGTACCT
GGGGAAGCCTTCAGGAAACTTGTGAATCTGAAGTAAGTGGTACACAGAAGGTTTCATTCAGTGGTCAACC
TCAAAATATTACCACTGAAATGACTGGACCAAATAACACTACTAACTTTATGACCTCTAGTTTACCAAAC
TCCGGTTCAGTGCAGAATAATGAGCTGCCTAGTAGTAACACAGGGGCCTGGCGTGTGAGCACAATGAATC
ATCCTCAGATGCAGGCTCCATCAGGTATGAATGGCACTTCCCTTTCTCACCTTAGCAATGGAGAGTCAAA
AAGTGGAGGCTCTTATGGTACTACATGGGGTGCCTATGGTTCTAATTACTCTGGAGACAAATGTTCAGGC
CCTAATGGCCAAGCTAATGGTGACACTGTGAATGCAACTCTAATGCAGCCTGGCGTAAATGGTCCTATGG
GCACTAACTTTCAAGTTAACACAAACAAAGGAGGTGGTGTGTGGGAATCTGGTGCAGCAAACTCCCAGAG
TACATCATGGGGAAGTGGAAATGGCGCAAATTCTGGAGGAAGTCGAAGAGGATGGGGAACCCCTGCACAA
AACACTGGCACTAATTTACCCAGCGTTGAGTGGAACAAACTGCCTAGCAATCAGCATTCCAATGATAGTG
CAAATGGCAATGGTAAGACGTTTACAAATGGATGGAAATCTACTGAGGAAGAGGATCAGGGTTCTGCCAC
ATCTCAGACAAATGAGCAAAGCAGTGTGTGGGCCAAAACAGGAGGTACAGTGGAGAGCGATGGTAGTACA
GAAAGCACTGGACGCCTTGAGGAAAAAGGAACTGGGGAAAGTCAGAGTAGAGACAGAAGAAAAATTGATC
AGCACACATTACTCCAAAGCATTGTAAACAGAACTGACTTAGATCCACGTGTCCTGTCCAACTCTGGTTG
GGGACAGACTCCTATTAAGCAGAATACTGCCTGGGATACAGAAACATCACCTAGAGGGGAACGAAAGACT
GACAATGGGACAGAGGCCTGGGGAAGCTCTGCAACACAGACTTTTAACTCAGGGGCATGTATAGATAAGA
CTAGCCCTAATGGTAATGATACCTCATCTGTATCAGGGTGGGGCGATCCCAAACCTGCTCTGAGGTGGGG
AGATTCCAAAGGCTCAAACTGCCAGGGGGGGTGGGAAGATGATTCTGCTGCTACAGGAATGGTCAAGAGC
AATCAGTGGGGGAATTGCAAAGAGGAGAAGGCTGCATGGAATGACTCGCAAAAGAATAAACAGGGATGGG
GTGATGGACAAAAATCAAGCCAAGGGTGGTCTGTTTCTGCCAGTGATAACTGGGGAGAAACTTCAAGGAA
TAACCATTGGGGTGAGGCCAATAAGAAATCCAGCTCAGGAGGTAGTGACAGTGACAGGTCCGTTTCCGGT
TGGAACGAACTTGGTAAAACTAGTTCTTTCACTTGGGGAAACAACATAAATCCAAATAATTCATCAGGAT
GGGATGAATCTTCTAAACCTACTCCTTCCCAGGGATGGGGAGACCCTCCAAAGTCTAATCAGTCTCTAGG
TTGGGGAGATTCGTCAAAGCCAGTCAGCTCTCCAGACTGGAACAAGCAACAAGACATTGTTGGATCTTGG
GGAATCCCACCAGCTACAGGCAAACCTCCTGGTACAGGCTGGCTGGGGGGACCTATACCAGCCCCAGCAA
AAGAAGAAGAACCCACAGGCTGGGAGGAACCATCCCCAGAATCTATACGTCGCAAAATGGAGATTGATGA
TGGAACTTCAGCTTGGGGAGATCCAAGCAAATACAACTACAAAAATGTGAACATGTGGAACAAAAACGTC
CCAAATGGCAACAGCCGTTCAGACCAGCAAGCACAGGTACATCAGCTGCTAACGCCTGCAAGTGCCATCT
CAAACAAAGAGGCAAGCAGTCTGAGTGGCAAAAAAAGGAGAAGGGAAAGGGGAATGATGAAAGGTGGAAA
CAAACAAGAAGAAGCGTGGATAAATCCAGCCGTTAAACAGGCTTCAAACGCCAGTGCTTCGAGAGACTCA
CCAGAGGAAAATGTACAAAGCAATAAGATGGACCTTTCTGGAGGAATGTTACAAGACAAACGAATGGAGA
TAGATAAACATAGCCTAAATATTGGTGATTACAATCGAACGGTCGGGAAAGGCCCTGGTTCTCGGCCTCA
GATTTCCAAAGAGTCTTCCATGGAGCGCAATCCTTATTTTGATAAGGATGGCATTGTAGCAGATGAATCC
CAAAACATGCAGTTTATGTCCAGTCAAAGCATGAAGCTTCCCCCTTCAAATAGTGCACTACCTAACCAGG
CCCTTGGCTCCATAGCAGGGCTGGGTATGCAAAACTTGAATTCTGTTAGACAGAATGGCAATCCCAGTAT
GTTTGGTGTTGGAAACACAGCAGCACAACCCCGGGGCATGCAGCAGCCTCCAGCACAACCTCTTAGTTCA
TCTCAGCCTAATCTCCGTGCTCAAGTGCCTCCTCCATTACTCTCCCCTCAGGTTCCAGTTTCATTGCTGA
AGTATGCACCAAACAACGGTGGCCTGAATCCACTCTTTGGCCCTCAACAGGTAGCCATGCTGAACCAGCT
ATCCCAGCTAAACCAGCTTTCTCAGATCTCCCAGTTACAGCGATTGTTAGCGCAGCAGCAAAGGGCGCAG
AGTCAGAGAAGCGTGCCTTCTGGGAACCGGCCGCAGCAAGACCAGCAGGGTCGACCTCTTAGTGTGCAGC
AGCAAATGATGCAACAATCTCGTCAACTTGATCCAAACCTGTTGGTGAAGCAGCAGACTCCACCATCTCA
GCAGCAGCCACTCCATCAGCCAGCCATGAAGTCTTTCCTTGACAATGTCATGCCCCACACTACACCTGAG
CTGCAAAAAGGGCCATCACCAATAAATGCTTTCAGCAACTTCCCTATAGGCTTGAACTCAAACTTGAATG
TAAATATGGATATGAACAGTATTAAAGAGCCACAGTCAAGACTAAGGAAGTGGACGACAGTGGACAGCAT
TTCTGTGAACACATCTTTGGATCAAAACTCCAGCAAACATGGTGCTATTTCAAGTGGTTTCAGGCTGGAA
GAGTCTCCATTTGTTCCCTATGACTTTATGAACAGCAGTACTTCACCAGCCAGTCCTCCAGGTTCAATAG
GAGATGGCTGGCCACGTGCCAAATCGCCTAACGGCTCTAGCAGTGTTAATTGGCCACCAGAATTTCGTCC
TGGTGAGCCATGGAAAGGTTATCCAAACATTGACCCTGAAACTGACCCTTACGTCACTCCTGGCAGTGTC
ATAAACAATCTTTCAATTAATACTGTGCGGGAAGTTGACCACCTCAGGGACAGGAACAGTGGGTCATCCT
CATCCTTGAACACCACGCTGCCTTCAACTAGTGCCTGGTCATCCATTCGTGCCTCCAACTACAACGTTCC
CCTCAGCAGTACAGCACAAAGCACTTCAGCCAGAAATAGTGATTCCAAATTGACATGGTCTCCTGGTTCA
GTTACAAACACCTCTCTGGCTCATGAGCTGTGGAAGGTCCCTTTGCCACCTAAAAACATCACTGCTCCGT
CCCGCCCACCTCCGGGACTGACTGGTCAGAAGCCACCCTTGTCTACGTGGGATAATTCTCCCCTTCGTAT
AGGTGGAGGATGGGGAAATTCTGACGCCAGATATACCCCAGGTTCCAGCTGGGGTGAGAGCAGCTCAGGG
AGAATAACAAATTGGCTTGTTCTAAAAAACCTTACACCTCAGATCGATGGCTCAACTCTGCGCACTCTGT
GCATGCAGCACGGCCCGCTGATCACATTCCACCTGAACCTCCCTCACGGAAATGCTCTGGTCCGCTACAG
TTCAAAAGAAGAGGTAGTGAAGGCACAAAAGTCTCTGCACATGTGTGTACTGGGGAACACTACTATTCTT
GCTGAGTTTGCCAGTGAAGAGGAGATCAGTCGTTTCTTTGCACAAAGCCAGTCTCTGACCCCTTCTCCCG
GCTGGCAGTCTCTCGGGTCCAGCCAGAGCCGGCTGGGCTCCCTCGACTGTTCCCACTCATTCTCCAGCCG
GACCGATCTCAATCACTGGAATGGTGCTGGGCTGTCGGGAACTAACTGTGGAGACCTTCACGGCACTTCA
CTCTGGGGGACCCCGCATTATTCCACAAGCCTGTGGGGTCCCCCAAGCAGCAGCGACCCCCGAGGAATTA
GCAGCCCATCTCCCATTAACGCTTTTCTTTCTGTTGACCACCTGGGTGGGGGTGGAGAGTCCATGTAATC
TAGAGGGCCCGTTTAAACCCGCTGATCAGCCTCGACTGTGCCTTCTAGTTGCCAGCCATCTGTTGTTTGC
CCCTCCCCCGTGCCTTCCTTGACCCTGGAAGGTGCCACTCCCACTGTCCTTTCCTAATAAAATGAGGAAA
TTGCATCGCATTGTCTGAGTAGGTGTCATTCTATTCTGGGGGGTGGGGTGGGGCAGGACAGCAAGGGGGA
GGATTGGGAAGACAATAGCAGGCATGCTGGGGATGCGGTGGGCTCTATGGCTTCTGAGGCGGAAAGAACC
AGCTGGGGCTCTAGGGGGTATCCCC
[124 nt withheld, positions 6746-6869]
C
[91 nt withheld, positions 6871-6961]
A
[49 nt withheld, positions 6963-7011]
CCTTTGACGTTGGAGTCCACGTTCTTT
[37 nt withheld, positions 7039-7075]
ACCCTATCTCGGTCTATTCTTTTGATTTATAAGGGATTTTGCCGATTTCGGCCTATTGGTTAAAAAATGA
GCTGATTTAACAAAAATTTAACGCGAATTAATTCTGTGGAATGTGTGTCAGTTAGGGTGTGGAAAGTCCC
CAGGCTCCCCAGCAGGCAGAAGTATGCAAAGCATGCATCTCAATTAGTCAGCAACCAGGTGTGGAAAGTC
CCCAGGCTCCCCAGCAGGCAGAAGTATGCAAAGCATGCATCTCAATTAGTCAGCAACCATAGTCCCGCCC
CTAACTCCGCCCATCCCGCCCCTAACTCCGCCCAGTTCCGCCCATTCTCCGCCCCATGGCTGACTAATTT
TTTTTATTTATGCAGAGGCCGAGGCCGCCTCTGCCTCTGAGCTATTCCAGAAGTAGTGAGGAGGCTTTTT
TGGAGGCCTAGGCTTTTGCAAAAAGCTCCCGGGAGCTTGTATATCCATTTTCGGATCTGATCAAGAGACA
GGATGAGGATCGTTTCGCATGATTGAACAAGATGGATTGCACGCAGGTTCTCCGGCCGCTTGGGTGGAGA
GGCTATTCGGCTATGACTGGGCACAACAGACAATCGGCTGCTCTGATGCCGCCGTGTTCCGGCTGTCAGC
GCAGGGGCGCCCGGTTCTTTTTGTCAAGACCGACCTGTCCGGTGCCCTGAATGAACTGCAGGACGAGGCA
GCGCGGCTATCGTGGCTGGCCACGACGGGCGTTCCTTGCGCAGCTGTGCTCGACGTTGTCACTGAAGCGG
GAAGGGACTGGCTGCTATTGGGCGAAGTGCCGGGGCAGGATCTCCTGTCATCTCACCTTGCTCCTGCCGA
GAAAGTATCCATCATGGCTGATGCAATGCGGCGGCTGCATACGCTTGATCCGGCTACCTGCCCATTCGAC
CACCAAGCGAAACATCGCATCGAGCGAGCACGTACTCGGATGGAAGCCGGTCTTGTCGATCAGGATGATC
TGGACGAAGAGCATCAGGGGCTCGCGCCAGCCGAACTGTTCGCCAGGCTCAAGGCGCGCATGCCCGACGG
CGAGGATCTCGTCGTGACCCATGGCGATGCCTGCTTGCCGAATATCATGGTGGAAAATGGCCGCTTTTCT
GGATTCATCGACTGTGGCCGGCTGGGTGTGGCGGACCGCTATCAGGACATAGCGTTGGCTACCCGTGATA
TTGCTGAAGAGCTTGGCGGCGAATGGGCTGACCGCTTCCTCGTGCTTTACGGTATCGCCGCTCCCGATTC
GCAGCGCATCGCCTTCTATCGCCTTCTTGACGAGTTCTTCTGAGCGGGACTCTGGGGTTCGAAATGACCG
ACCAAGCGACGCCCAACCTGCCATCACGAGATTTCGATTCCACCGCCGCCTTCTATGAAAGGTTGGGCTT
CGGAATCGTTTTCCGGGACGCCGGCTGGATGATCCTCCAGCGCGGGGATCTCATGCTGGAGTTCTTCGCC
CACCCCAACTTGTTTATTGCAGCTTATAATGGTTACAAATAAAGCAATAGCATCACAAATTTCACAAATA
AAGCATTTTTTTCACTGCATTCTAGTTGTGGTTTGTCCAAACTCATCAATGTATCTTATCATGTCTGTAT
ACCGTCGACCTCTAGCTAGAGCTTGGCGTAATCATGGTCATAGCTGTTTCCTGTGTGAAATTGTTATCCG
CTCACAATTCCACACAACATACGAGCCGGAAGCATAAAGTGTAAAGCCTGGGGTGCCTAATGAGTGAGCT
AACTCACATTAATTGCGTTGCGCTCACTGCCCGCTTTCCAGTCGGGAAACCTGTCGTGCCAGCTGCATTA
ATGAATCGGCCAACGCGCGGGGAGAGGCGGTTTGCGTATTGGGCGCTCTTCCGCTTCCTCGCTCACTGAC
TCGCTGCGCTCGGTCGTTCGGCTGCGGCGAGCGGTATCAGCTCACTCAAAGGCGGTAATACGGTTATCCA
CAGAATCAGGGGATAACGCAGGAAAGAACATGTGAGCAAAAGGCCAGCAAAAGGCCAGGAACCGTAAAAA
GGCCGCGTTGCTGGCGTTTTTCCATAGGCTCCGCCCCCCTGACGAGCATCACAAAAATCGACGCTCAAGT
CAGAGGTGGCGAAACCCGACAGGACTATAAAGATACCAGGCGTTTCCCCCTGGAAGCTCCCTCGTGCGCT
CTCCTGTTCCGACCCTGCCGCTTACCGGATACCTGTCCGCCTTTCTCCCTTCGGGAAGCGTGGCGCTTTC
TCATAGCTCACGCTGTAGGTATCTCAGTTCGGTGTAGGTCGTTCGCTCCAAGCTGGGCTGTGTGCACGAA
CCCCCCGTTCAGCCCGACCGCTGCGCCTTATCCGGTAACTATCGTCTTGAGTCCAACCCGGTAAGACACG
ACTTATCGCCACTGGCAGCAGCCACTGGTAACAGGATTAGCAGAGCGAGGTATGTAGGCGGTGCTACAGA
GTTCTTGAAGTGGTGGCCTAACTACGGCTACACTAGAAGAACAGTATTTGGTATCTGCGCTCTGCTGAAG
CCAGTTACCTTCGGAAAAAGAGTTGGTAGCTCTTGATCCGGCAAACAAACCACCGCTGGTAGCGGTTTTT
TTGTTTGCAAGCAGCAGATTACGCGCAGAAAAAAAGGATCTCAAGAAGATCCTTTGATCTTTTCTACGGG
GTCTGACGCTCAGTGGAACGAAAACTCACGTTAAGGGATTTTGGTCATGAGATTATCAAAAAGGATCTTC
ACCTAGATCCTTTTAAATTAAAAATGAAGTTTTAAATCAATCTAAAGTATATATGAGTAAACTTGGTCTG
ACAGTTACCAATGCTTAATCAGTGAGGCACCTATCTCAGCGATCTGTCTATTTCGTTCATCCATAGTTGC
CTGACTCCCCGTCGTGTAGATAACTACGATACGGGAGGGCTTACCATCTGGCCCCAGTGCTGCAATGATA
CCGCGAGACCCACGCTCACCGGCTCCAGATTTATCAGCAATAAACCAGCCAGCCGGAAGGGCCGAGCGCA
GAAGTGGTCCTGCAACTTTATCCGCCTCCATCCAGTCTATTAATTGTTGCCGGGAAGCTAGAGTAAGTAG
TTCGCCAGTTAATAGTTTGCGCAACGTTGTTGCCATTGCTACAGGCATCGTGGTGTCACGCTCGTCGTTT
GGTATGGCTTCATTCAGCTCCGGTTCCCAACGATCAAGGCGAGTTACATGATCCCCCATGTTGTGCAAAA
AAGCGGTTAGCTCCTTCGGTCCTCCGATCGTTGTCAGAAGTAAGTTGGCCGCAGTGTTATCACTCATGGT
TATGGCAGCACTGCATAATTCTCTTACTGTCATGCCATCCGTAAGATGCTTTTCTGTGACTGGTGAGTAC
TCAACCAAGTCATTCTGAGAATAGTGTATGCGGCGACCGAGTTGCTCTTGCCCGGCGTCAATACGGGATA
ATACCGCGCCACATAGCAGAACTTTAAAAGTGCTCATCATTGGAAAACGTTCTTCGGGGCGAAAACTCTC
AAGGATCTTACCGCTGTTGAGATCCAGTTCGATGTAACCCACTCGTGCACCCAACTGATCTTCAGCATCT
TTTACTTTCACCAGCGTTTCTGGGTGAGCAAAAACAGGAAGGCAAAATGCCGCAAAAAAGGGAATAAGGG
CGACACGGAAATGTTGAATACTCATACTCTTCCTTTTTCAATATTATTGAAGCATTTATCAGGGTTATTG
TCTCATGAGCGGATACATATTTGAATGTATTTAGAAAAATAAACAAATAGGGGTTCCGCGCACATTTCCC
CGAAAAGTGCCACCTGACGTC
Features (pLannotate 1.2.2; 21 found; start..end, strand, type, name):
     28..80      -  misc_feature   bom (fragment): basis of mobility region from pBR322
    235..614     +  enhancer       CMV enhancer: human cytomegalovirus immediate early enhancer
    615..818     +  promoter       CMV promoter: human cytomegalovirus (CMV) immediate early promoter
    814..847     +  LTR            5' LTR (truncated) (fragment): truncated 5' long terminal repeat (LTR) from HIV-1
    863..881     +  promoter       T7 promoter: promoter for bacteriophage T7 RNA polymerase
    949..1665    +  CDS            EGFP: EGFP is a basic (constitutively fluorescent) green fluorescent protein published in 1996, derived from Aequorea victoria. It is reported to be a rapidly-maturing weak dimer with moderate acid sensitivity.
   1654..6435    +  CDS            TNRC6A (fragment): TNR6A_HUMAN - Also known as CAGH26, KIAA1460, TNRC6. Experimental evidence at protein level: Swiss-Prot protein existence level 1. Plays a role in RNA-mediated gene silencing by both micro- RNAs (miRNAs) and short interfering RNAs (siRNAs). Required for miRNA- dependent repression of translation and for siRNA-dependent endonucleolytic cleavage of complementary mRNAs by argonaute family proteins. As a scaffolding protein, associates with argonaute proteins bound to partially complementary mRNAs, and can simultaneously recruit CCR4-NOT and PAN deadenylase complexes. From Homo sapiens (Human).
   6476..6700    +  polyA_signal   bGH poly(A) signal: bovine growth hormone polyadenylation signal
   6704..6725    +  promoter       SV40 promoter (fragment): SV40 enhancer and early promoter
   6746..7174    +  rep_origin     f1 ori (sequence partly withheld): f1 bacteriophage origin of replication; arrow indicates direction of (+) strand synthesis
   7188..7517    +  promoter       SV40 promoter: SV40 enhancer and early promoter
   7584..8375    +  CDS            neo: KKA2_KLEPN - Also known as kan, nptII. Experimental evidence at protein level: Swiss-Prot protein existence level 1. Resistance to kanamycin, neomycin, paromomycin, ribostamycin, butirosin and gentamicin B. From Klebsiella pneumoniae.
   8399..8557    +  CDS            ble (fragment): BLE_KLEPN - Experimental evidence at protein level: Swiss-Prot protein existence level 1. Binding protein with a strong affinity to the bleomycin family of antibiotics. Binds to CL990; an antimitotic-antibiotic compound. From Klebsiella pneumoniae.
   8552..8673    +  polyA_signal   SV40 poly(A) signal: SV40 polyadenylation signal
   8744..8766    -  protein_bind   lac operator (fragment): The lac repressor binds to the lac operator to inhibit transcription in E. coli. This inhibition can be relieved by adding lactose or isopropyl-β-D-thiogalactopyranoside (IPTG). lac repressor encoded by lacI
   8770..8800    -  promoter       lac promoter: promoter for the E. coli lac operon
   8815..8836    -  protein_bind   CAP binding site: CAP binding activates transcription in the presence of cAMP. E. coli catabolite activator protein
   8849..8941    -  CDS            lacI (fragment): lac repressor; lacI; The lac repressor binds to the lac operator to inhibit transcription in E. coli. This inhibition can be relieved by adding lactose or isopropyl-β-D-thiogalactopyranoside (IPTG).
   9124..9709    -  rep_origin     ori: high-copy-number ColE1/pMB1/pBR322/pUC origin of replication
   9880..10740   -  CDS            AmpR: β-lactamase; bla; confers resistance to ampicillin, carbenicillin, and related antibiotics
  10741..10845   -  promoter       AmpR promoter: bla
