[The description below was written by a language model from this plasmid's Addgene catalogue record and pLannotate feature annotations shown in this document.]
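Description:
pmyc-GFP-TNRC6A-del.GW-III-NES-mut is a 10,876 bp mammalian expression plasmid built on the pcDNA3.1 backbone. It encodes a mutant form of human TNRC6A (also called GW182) fused at its N terminus to a Myc epitope and EGFP. It is propagated in E. coli through a high-copy ColE1/pUC-type origin with ampicillin selection from the β-lactamase gene. An f1 origin is also present, which allows single-stranded DNA production. For selecting stably transfected mammalian cells, an SV40 early promoter drives a neomycin phosphotransferase gene that confers G418 resistance and is terminated by the SV40 polyadenylation signal.

The fusion gene was cloned between NheI and XbaI sites. It is transcribed from the CMV immediate-early enhancer/promoter and terminated by the bovine growth hormone polyadenylation signal, and a T7 promoter lies just upstream of the coding region. The feature table annotates EGFP followed directly by the TNRC6A coding sequence. The Myc tag is listed in the catalogue but is not separately annotated. TNRC6A is a scaffold protein that binds Argonaute proteins and recruits deadenylase complexes during miRNA- and siRNA-mediated silencing. This variant lacks residues 804–924, which the construct name designates as the GW-III region. It also carries four alanine substitutions (F951A, F955A, I958A, F960A), which the name indicates disrupt a nuclear export signal. The associated study concerns TNRC6A as a carrier of Argonaute for miRNA-mediated silencing in the nucleus. The construct is therefore suited to tracking the subcellular localisation of the tagged mutant by fluorescence and detecting it through the Myc epitope, to test how these two regions contribute to nucleocytoplasmic distribution and Argonaute-related function.
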