Addgene plasmid #42041: pmyc-GFP-TNRC6A-del.GW-III-NES-mut
Depositing lab: Kumiko Ui-Tei. Depositing organization: The University of Tokyo. Publication: Human TNRC6A is an Argonaute-navigator protein for microRNA-mediated gene silencing in the nucleus. Nishi K, Nishi A, Nagasawa T, Ui-Tei K. RNA. 2013 Jan;19(1):17-35. doi: 10.1261/rna.034769.112. Epub 2012 Nov 13. PubMed 23150874.
Backbone
  Vector backbone: pcDNA3.1
  Backbone size w/o insert (bp): 5338
  Total vector size (bp): 10876
  Vector type: Mammalian Expression
  Selectable markers: Neomycin (select with G418)
Growth in bacteria
  Bacterial resistance: Ampicillin, 100 μg/mL
  Growth temperature: 37°C
  Growth strain: DH5alpha
  Copy number: High Copy
Gene/Insert
  Gene/Insert name: TNRC6A (alt name: GW182)
  Species: H. sapiens (human)
  Mutation: deleted aa804-924, F951A, F955A, I958A, F960A
  GenBank ID: AAK62026.1
  Entrez Gene: TNRC6A (a.k.a. CAGH26, FAME6, GW1, GW182, TNRC6)
  Promoter: CMV
  Tag / fusion protein: Myc (N terminal on insert); EGFP (N terminal on insert)
  Cloning method: Restriction Enzyme; 5′ cloning site NheI (not destroyed); 3′ cloning site XbaI (not destroyed)
  Sequencing primers: 5′ CGCAAATGGGCGGTAGGCGTG
Terms and licenses: Academic/Nonprofit Terms; Industry Terms: Not Available to Industry
How to cite: pmyc-GFP-TNRC6A-del.GW-III-NES-mut was a gift from Kumiko Ui-Tei (Addgene plasmid # 42041 ; http://n2t.net/addgene:42041 ; RRID:Addgene_42041)
