>Addgene plasmid #42041 | pmyc-GFP-TNRC6A-del.GW-III-NES-mut | addgene partial sequence | sequence record 59629 | EGFP-C
GGACGAGCTGTACAAGTCCGGCGGCAAGCTTATGGATGCTGATTCTGCCTCCAGTTCTGAATCAGAGAGA
AACATCACTATCATGGCTTCAGGGAACACAGGTGGTGAAAAAGATGGCCTTCGGAATAGCACTGGACTTG
GTTCCCAAAACAAGTTTGTAGTTGGTAGCAGCAGCAATAATGTGGGCCATGGAAGTAGTACTGGGCCATG
GGGTTTTTCCCATGGAGCCATAATAAGCACATGTCAGGTCTCTGTGGATGCTCCTGAAAGCAAATCTGAA
AGTAGCAACAATAGAATGAATGCTTGGGGCACTGTAAGTTCTTCATCAAATGGAGGGTTAAATCCAAGCA
CTTTGAATTCAGCTAGCAACCATGGTGCCTGGCCAGTATTAGAGAACAATGGACTTGCCCTAAAAGGGCC
TGTAGGGAGTGGTAGTTCTGGCATTAATATTCAGTGCAGTACTATAGGCCAGATGCCTAACAATCAGAGT
ATTAACTCTAAAGTGAGTGGTGGTTCTACCCATGGTACCTGGGGAAGCCTTCAGGAAACTTGTGAATCTG
AAGTAAGTGGTACACAGAAGGTTTCATTCAGTGGTCAACCTCAAAATATTACCACTGAAATGACTGGACC
AAATAACACTACTAACTTTATGACCTCTAGTTTACCAAACTCCGGTTCAGTGCAGAATAATGAGCTGCCT
AGTAGTAACACAGGGGCCTGGCGTGTGAGCACAATGAATCATCCTCAGATGCAGGCTCCATCAGGTATGA
ATGGCACTTCCCTTTCTCACCTTAGCAATGGAGAGTCAAAAAGTGGAGGCTCTTATGGTACTACATGGGG
TGCCTATGGTTCTAATTACTCTGGAGACAAATGTTCAGGCCCTAATGGCCAAGCTAATGGTGACACTGTG
AATGCAACTCTAATGCAGCCTGGCGTAAATGGTCCTATGG
