>Addgene plasmid #42041 | pmyc-GFP-TNRC6A-del.GW-III-NES-mut | addgene partial sequence | sequence record 60030 | CMV-F 5'-CGCAAATGGGCGGTAGGCGTG-3'
AGCAGAGCTCTCTGGCTAACTAGAGAACCCACTGCTTACTGGCTTATCGAAATTAATACGACTCACTATA
GGGAGACCCAAGCTGGCTAGCCCACCATGGAACAAAAACTCATCTCAGAAGAGGATCTGTCCGGCGGCAT
GGTGAGCAAGGGCGAGGAGCTGTTCACCGGGGTGGTGCCCATCCTGGTCGAGCTGGACGGCGACGTAAAC
GGCCACAAGTTCAGCGTGTCCGGCGAGGGCGAGGGCGATGCCACCTACGGCAAGCTGACCCTGAAGTTCA
TCTGCACCACCGGCAAGCTGCCCGTGCCCTGGCCCACCCTCGTGACCACCCTGACCTACGGCGTGCAGTG
CTTCAGCCGCTACCCCGACCACATGAAGCAGCACGACTTCTTCAAGTCCGCCATGCCCGAAGGCTACGTC
CAGGAGCGCACCATCTTCTTCAAGGACGACGGCAACTACAAGACCCGCGCCGAGGTGAAGTTCGAGGGCG
ACACCCTGGTGAACCGCATCGAGCTGAAGGGCATCGACTTCAAGGAGGACGGCAACATCCTGGGGCACAA
GCTGGAGTACAACTACAACAGCCACAACGTCTATATCATGGCCGACAAGCAGAAGAACGGCATCAAGGTG
AACTTCAAGATCCGCCACAACATCGAGGACGGCAGCGTGCAGCTCGCCGACCACTACCAGCAGAACACCC
CCATCGGCGACGGCCCCGTGCTGCTGCCCGACAACCACTACCTGAGCACCCAGTCCGCCCTGAGCAAAGA
CCCCAACGAGAAGCGCGATCACATGGTCCTGCTGGAGTTCGTGACCGCCGCCGGGATCACTCTCGGCATG
GACGAGCTGTACAAGTCCGGCGGCAAGCTTATGGATGCTGATTCTGCCTCCAGTTCTGAATCAGAGAGA
