>Addgene plasmid #42041 | pmyc-GFP-TNRC6A-del.GW-III-NES-mut | addgene partial sequence | sequence record 60033 | hTNRC6A-R1 5'-GGAAATCTGAGGCCGAGAAC-3'
TGTAATCACCAATATTTAGGCTATGTTTATCTATCTCCATTCGTTTGTCTTGTAACATTCCTCCAGAAAG
GTCCATCTTATTGCTTTGTACATTTTCCTCTGGTGAGTCTCTCGAAGCACTGGCGTTTGAAGCCTGTTTA
ACGGCTGGATTTATCCACGCTTCTTCTTGTTTGTTTCCACCTTTCATCATTCCCCTTTCCCTTCTCCTTT
TTTTGCCACTCAGACTGCTTGCCTCTTTGTTTGAGATGGCACTTGCAGGCGTTAGCAGCTGATGTACCTG
TGCTTGCTGGTCTGAACGGCTGTTGCCATTTGGGACGTTTTTGTTCCACATGTTCACATTTTTGTAGTTG
TATTTGCTTGGATCTCCCCAAGCTGAAGTTCCATCATCAATCTCCATTTTGCGACGTATAGATTCTGGGG
ATGGTTCCTCCCAGCCTGTGGGTTCTTCTTCTTTTGCTGGGGCTGGTATAGGTCCCCCCAGCCAGCCTGT
ACCAGGAGGTTTGCCTGTAGCTGGTGGGATTCCCCAAGATCCAACAATGTCTTGTTGCTTGTTCCAGTCT
GGAGAGCTGACTGGCTTTGACGAATCTCCCCAACCTAGAGACTGATTAGACTTTGGAGGGTCTCCCCATC
CCTGGGAAGGAGTAGGTTTAGAAGATTCATCCCATCCTGATGAATTATTTGGATTTATGTTGTTTCCCCA
AGTGAAAGAACTAGTTTTACCAAGTTCGTTCCAACCGGAAACGGACCTGTCACTGTCACTACCTCCTGAG
CTGGATTTCTTATTGGCCTCACCCCAATGGTTATTCCTTGAAGTTTCTCCCCAGTTATCACTGGCAGAAA
CAGAC
