>Addgene plasmid #42041 | pmyc-GFP-TNRC6A-del.GW-III-NES-mut | addgene partial sequence | sequence record 60034 | hTNRC6A-F1 5'-atgagcaaagcagtgtgtgg-3'
CGATGGTAGTACAGAAAGCACTGGACGCCTTGAGGAAAAAGGAACTGGGGAAAGTCAGAGTAGAGACAGA
AGAAAAATTGATCAGCACACATTACTCCAAAGCATTGTAAACAGAACTGACTTAGATCCACGTGTCCTGT
CCAACTCTGGTTGGGGACAGACTCCTATTAAGCAGAATACTGCCTGGGATACAGAAACATCACCTAGAGG
GGAACGAAAGACTGACAATGGGACAGAGGCCTGGGGAAGCTCTGCAACACAGACTTTTAACTCAGGGGCA
TGTATAGATAAGACTAGCCCTAATGGTAATGATACCTCATCTGTATCAGGGTGGGGCGATCCCAAACCTG
CTCTGAGGTGGGGAGATTCCAAAGGCTCAAACTGCCAGGGGGGGTGGGAAGATGATTCTGCTGCTACAGG
AATGGTCAAGAGCAATCAGTGGGGGAATTGCAAAGAGGAGAAGGCTGCATGGAATGACTCGCAAAAGAAT
AAACAGGGATGGGGTGATGGACAAAAATCAAGCCAAGGGTGGTCTGTTTCTGCCAGTGATAACTGGGGAG
AAACTTCAAGGAATAACCATTGGGGTGAGGCCAATAAGAAATCCAGCTCAGGAGGTAGTGACAGTGACAG
GTCCGTTTCCGGTTGGAACGAACTTGGTAAAACTAGTTCTTTCACTTGGGGAAACAACATAAATCCAAAT
AATTCATCAGGATGGGATGAATCTTCTAAACCTACTCCTTCCCAGGGATGGGGAGACCCTCCAAAGTCTA
ATCAGTCTCTAGGTTGGGGAGATTCGTCAAAGCCAGTCAGCTCTCCAGACTGGAACAAGCAACAAGACAT
TGTTGGATCTTGGGGAATCCCACCAGCTAC
